>Addgene plasmid #185451 | pLVX-EF1alpha-nCoV2019-N-meGFP-IRES-Puro | addgene full sequence | sequence record 364984 | Addgene NGS Result
GGATCCCGCCCCTCTCCCTCCCCCCCCCCTAACGTTACTGGCCGAAGCCGCTTGGAATAAGGCCGGTGTG
CGTTTGTCTATATGTTATTTTCCACCATATTGCCGTCTTTTGGCAATGTGAGGGCCCGGAAACCTGGCCC
TGTCTTCTTGACGAGCATTCCTAGGGGTCTTTCCCCTCTCGCCAAAGGAATGCAAGGTCTGTTGAATGTC
GTGAAGGAAGCAGTTCCTCTGGAAGCTTCTTGAAGACAAACAACGTCTGTAGCGACCCTTTGCAGGCAGC
GGAACCCCCCACCTGGCGACAGGTGCCTCTGCGGCCAAAAGCCACGTGTATAAGATACACCTGCAAAGGC
GGCACAACCCCAGTGCCACGTTGTGAGTTGGATAGTTGTGGAAAGAGTCAAATGGCTCTCCTCAAGCGTA
TTCAACAAGGGGCTGAAGGATGCCCAGAAGGTACCCCATTGTATGGGATCTGATCTGGGGCCTCGGTGCA
CATGCTTTACATGTGTTTAGTCGAGGTTAAAAAAACGTCTAGGCCCCCCGAACCACGGGGACGTGGTTTT
CCTTTGAAAAACACGATGATAAGCTTGCCACAACCCACAAGGAGACGACCTTCCATGACCGAGTACAAGC
CCACGGTGCGCCTCGCCACCCGCGACGACGTCCCCCGGGCCGTACGCACCCTCGCCGCCGCGTTCGCCGA
CTACCCCGCCACGCGCCACACCGTCGACCCGGACCGCCACATCGAGCGGGTCACCGAGCTGCAAGAACTC
TTCCTCACGCGCGTCGGGCTCGACATCGGCAAGGTGTGGGTCGCGGACGACGGCGCCGCGGTGGCGGTCT
GGACCACGCCGGAGAGCGTCGAAGCGGGGGCGGTGTTCGCCGAGATCGGCCCGCGCATGGCCGAGTTGAG
CGGTTCCCGGCTGGCCGCGCAGCAACAGATGGAAGGCCTCCTGGCGCCGCACCGGCCCAAGGAGCCCGCG
TGGTTCCTGGCCACCGTCGGCGTCTCGCCCGACCACCAGGGCAAGGGTCTGGGCAGCGCCGTCGTGCTCC
CCGGAGTGGAGGCGGCCGAGCGCGCCGGGGTGCCCGCCTTCCTGGAGACCTCCGCGCCCCGCAACCTCCC
CTTCTACGAGCGGCTCGGCTTCACCGTCACCGCCGACGTCGAGGTGCCCGAAGGACCGCGCACCTGGTGC
ATGACCCGCAAGCCCGGTGCCTAGACGCGTCTGGAACAATCAACCTCTGGATTACAAAATTTGTGAAAGA
TTGACTGGTATTCTTAACTATGTTGCTCCTTTTACGCTATGTGGATACGCTGCTTTAATGCCTTTGTATC
ATGCTATTGCTTCCCGTATGGCTTTCATTTTCTCCTCCTTGTATAAATCCTGGTTGCTGTCTCTTTATGA
GGAGTTGTGGCCCGTTGTCAGGCAACGTGGCGTGGTGTGCACTGTGTTTGCTGACGCAACCCCCACTGGT
TGGGGCATTGCCACCACCTGTCAGCTCCTTTCCGGGACTTTCGCTTTCCCCCTCCCTATTGCCACGGCGG
AACTCATCGCCGCCTGCCTTGCCCGCTGCTGGACAGGGGCTCGGCTGTTGGGCACTGACAATTCCGTGGT
GTTGTCGGGGAAGCTGACGTCCTTTCCATGGCTGCTCGCCTGTGTTGCCACCTGGATTCTGCGCGGGACG
TCCTTCTGCTACGTCCCTTCGGCCCTCAATCCAGCGGACCTTCCTTCCCGCGGCCTGCTGCCGGCTCTGC
GGCCTCTTCCGCGTCTTCGCCTTCGCCCTCAGACGAGTCGGATCTCCCTTTGGGCCGCCTCCCCGCCTGG
AATTAATTCTGCAGTCGAGACCTAGAAAAACATGGAGCAATCACAAGTAGCAATACAGCAGCTACCAATG
CTGATTGTGCCTGGCTAGAAGCACAAGAGGAGGAGGAGGTGGGTTTTCCAGTCACACCTCAGGTACCTTT
AAGACCAATGACTTACAAGGCAGCTGTAGATCTTAGCCACTTTTTAAAAGAAAAGAGGGGACTGGAAGGG
CTAATTCACTCCCAACGAAGACAAGATATCCTTGATCTGTGGATCTACCACACACAAGGCTACTTCCCTG
ATTAGCAGAACTACACACCAGGGCCAGGGGTCAGATATCCACTGACCTTTGGATGGTGCTACAAGCTAGT
ACCAGTTGAGCCAGATAAGGTAGAAGAGGCCAATAAAGGAGAGAACACCAGCTTGTTACACCCTGTGAGC
CTGCATGGGATGGATGACCCGGAGAGAGAAGTGTTAGAGTGGAGGTTTGACAGCCGCCTAGCATTTCATC
ACGTGGCCCGAGAGCTGCATCCGGAGTACTTCAAGAACTGCTGATATCGAGCTTGCTACAAGGGACTTTC
CGCTGGGGACTTTCCAGGGAGGCGTGGCCTGGGCGGGACTGGGGAGTGGCGAGCCCTCAGATCCTGCATA
TAAGCAGCTGCTTTTTGCCTGTACTGGGTCTCTCTGGTTAGACCAGATCTGAGCCTGGGAGCTCTCTGGC
TAACTAGGGAACCCACTGCTTAAGCCTCAATAAAGCTTGCCTTGAGTGCTTCAAGTAGTGTGTGCCCGTC
TGTTGTGTGACTCTGGTAACTAGAGATCCCTCAGACCCTTTTAGTCAGTGTGGAAAATCTCTAGCAGTAG
TAGTTCATGTCATCTTATTATTCAGTATTTATAACTTGCAAAGAAATGAATATCAGAGAGTGAGAGGCCT
TGACATTGCTAGCGTTTACCGTCGACCTCTAGCTAGAGCTTGGCGTAATCATGGTCATAGCTGTTTCCTG
TGTGAAATTGTTATCCGCTCACAATTCCACACAACATACGAGCCGGAAGCATAAAGTGTAAAGCCTGGGG
TGCCTAATGAGTGAGCTAACTCACATTAATTGCGTTGCGCTCACTGCCCGCTTTCCAGTCGGGAAACCTG
TCGTGCCAGCTGCATTAATGAATCGGCCAACGCGCGGGGAGAGGCGGTTTGCGTATTGGGCGCTCTTCCG
CTTCCTCGCTCACTGACTCGCTGCGCTCGGTCGTTCGGCTGCGGCGAGCGGTATCAGCTCACTCAAAGGC
GGTAATACGGTTATCCACAGAATCAGGGGATAACGCAGGAAAGAACATGTGAGCAAAAGGCCAGCAAAAG
GCCAGGAACCGTAAAAAGGCCGCGTTGCTGGCGTTTTTCCATAGGCTCCGCCCCCCTGACGAGCATCACA
AAAATCGACGCTCAAGTCAGAGGTGGCGAAACCCGACAGGACTATAAAGATACCAGGCGTTTCCCCCTGG
AAGCTCCCTCGTGCGCTCTCCTGTTCCGACCCTGCCGCTTACCGGATACCTGTCCGCCTTTCTCCCTTCG
GGAAGCGTGGCGCTTTCTCATAGCTCACGCTGTAGGTATCTCAGTTCGGTGTAGGTCGTTCGCTCCAAGC
TGGGCTGTGTGCACGAACCCCCCGTTCAGCCCGACCGCTGCGCCTTATCCGGTAACTATCGTCTTGAGTC
CAACCCGGTAAGACACGACTTATCGCCACTGGCAGCAGCCACTGGTAACAGGATTAGCAGAGCGAGGTAT
GTAGGCGGTGCTACAGAGTTCTTGAAGTGGTGGCCTAACTACGGCTACACTAGAAGAACAGTATTTGGTA
TCTGCGCTCTGCTGAAGCCAGTTACCTTCGGAAAAAGAGTTGGTAGCTCTTGATCCGGCAAACAAACCAC
CGCTGGTAGCGGTGGTTTTTTTGTTTGCAAGCAGCAGATTACGCGCAGAAAAAAAGGATCTCAAGAAGAT
CCTTTGATCTTTTCTACGGGGTCTGACGCTCAGTGGAACGAAAACTCACGTTAAGGGATTTTGGTCATGA
GATTATCAAAAAGGATCTTCACCTAGATCCTTTTAAATTAAAAATGAAGTTTTAAATCAATCTAAAGTAT
ATATGAGTAAACTTGGTCTGACAGTTACCAATGCTTAATCAGTGAGGCACCTATCTCAGCGATCTGTCTA
TTTCGTTCATCCATAGTTGCCTGACTCCCCGTCGTGTAGATAACTACGATACGGGAGGGCTTACCATCTG
GCCCCAGTGCTGCAATGATACCGCGAGACCCACGCTCACCGGCTCCAGATTTATCAGCAATAAACCAGCC
AGCCGGAAGGGCCGAGCGCAGAAGTGGTCCTGCAACTTTATCCGCCTCCATCCAGTCTATTAATTGTTGC
CGGGAAGCTAGAGTAAGTAGTTCGCCAGTTAATAGTTTGCGCAACGTTGTTGCCATTGCTACAGGCATCG
TGGTGTCACGCTCGTCGTTTGGTATGGCTTCATTCAGCTCCGGTTCCCAACGATCAAGGCGAGTTACATG
ATCCCCCATGTTGTGCAAAAAAGCGGTTAGCTCCTTCGGTCCTCCGATCGTTGTCAGAAGTAAGTTGGCC
GCAGTGTTATCACTCATGGTTATGGCAGCACTGCATAATTCTCTTACTGTCATGCCATCCGTAAGATGCT
TTTCTGTGACTGGTGAGTACTCAACCAAGTCATTCTGAGAATAGTGTATGCGGCGACCGAGTTGCTCTTG
CCCGGCGTCAATACGGGATAATACCGCGCCACATAGCAGAACTTTAAAAGTGCTCATCATTGGAAAACGT
TCTTCGGGGCGAAAACTCTCAAGGATCTTACCGCTGTTGAGATCCAGTTCGATGTAACCCACTCGTGCAC
CCAACTGATCTTCAGCATCTTTTACTTTCACCAGCGTTTCTGGGTGAGCAAAAACAGGAAGGCAAAATGC
CGCAAAAAAGGGAATAAGGGCGACACGGAAATGTTGAATACTCATACTCTTCCTTTTTCAATATTATTGA
AGCATTTATCAGGGTTATTGTCTCATGAGCGGATACATATTTGAATGTATTTAGAAAAATAAACAAATAG
GGGTTCCGCGCACATTTCCCCGAAAAGTGCCACCTGACGTCGACGGATCGGGAGATCAACTTGTTTATTG
CAGCTTATAATGGTTACAAATAAAGCAATAGCATCACAAATTTCACAAATAAAGCATTTTTTTCACTGCA
TTCTAGTTGTGGTTTGTCCAAACTCATCAATGTATCTTATCATGTCTGGATCAACTGGATAACTCAAGCT
AACCAAAATCATCCCAAACTTCCCACCCCATACCCTATTACCACTGCCAATTACCTGTGGTTTCATTTAC
TCTAAACCTGTGATTCCTCTGAATTATTTTCATTTTAAAGAAATTGTATTTGTTAAATATGTACTACAAA
CTTAGTAGTTGGAAGGGCTAATTCACTCCCAAAGAAGACAAGATATCCTTGATCTGTGGATCTACCACAC
ACAAGGCTACTTCCCTGATTAGCAGAACTACACACCAGGGCCAGGGGTCAGATATCCACTGACCTTTGGA
TGGTGCTACAAGCTAGTACCAGTTGAGCCAGATAAGGTAGAAGAGGCCAATAAAGGAGAGAACACCAGCT
TGTTACACCCTGTGAGCCTGCATGGGATGGATGACCCGGAGAGAGAAGTGTTAGAGTGGAGGTTTGACAG
CCGCCTAGCATTTCATCACGTGGCCCGAGAGCTGCATCCGGAGTACTTCAAGAACTGCTGATATCGAGCT
TGCTACAAGGGACTTTCCGCTGGGGACTTTCCAGGGAGGCGTGGCCTGGGCGGGACTGGGGAGTGGCGAG
CCCTCAGATCCTGCATATAAGCAGCTGCTTTTTGCCTGTACTGGGTCTCTCTGGTTAGACCAGATCTGAG
CCTGGGAGCTCTCTGGCTAACTAGGGAACCCACTGCTTAAGCCTCAATAAAGCTTGCCTTGAGTGCTTCA
AGTAGTGTGTGCCCGTCTGTTGTGTGACTCTGGTAACTAGAGATCCCTCAGACCCTTTTAGTCAGTGTGG
AAAATCTCTAGCAGTGGCGCCCGAACAGGGACTTGAAAGCGAAAGGGAAACCAGAGGAGCTCTCTCGACG
CAGGACTCGGCTTGCTGAAGCGCGCACGGCAAGAGGCGAGGGGCGGCGACTGGTGAGTACGCCAAAAATT
TTGACTAGCGGAGGCTAGAAGGAGAGAGATGGGTGCGAGAGCGTCAGTATTAAGCGGGGGAGAATTAGAT
CGCGATGGGAAAAAATTCGGTTAAGGCCAGGGGGAAAGAAAAAATATAAATTAAAACATATAGTATGGGC
AAGCAGGGAGCTAGAACGATTCGCAGTTAATCCTGGCCTGTTAGAAACATCAGAAGGCTGTAGACAAATA
CTGGGACAGCTACAACCATCCCTTCAGACAGGATCAGAAGAACTTAGATCATTATATAATACAGTAGCAA
CCCTCTATTGTGTGCATCAAAGGATAGAGATAAAAGACACCAAGGAAGCTTTAGACAAGATAGAGGAAGA
GCAAAACAAAAGTAAGACCACCGCACAGCAAGCGGCCGGCCGCTGATCTTCAGACCTGGAGGAGGAGATA
TGAGGGACAATTGGAGAAGTGAATTATATAAATATAAAGTAGTAAAAATTGAACCATTAGGAGTAGCACC
CACCAAGGCAAAGAGAAGAGTGGTGCAGAGAGAAAAAAGAGCAGTGGGAATAGGAGCTTTGTTCCTTGGG
TTCTTGGGAGCAGCAGGAAGCACTATGGGCGCAGCGTCAATGACGCTGACGGTACAGGCCAGACAATTAT
TGTCTGGTATAGTGCAGCAGCAGAACAATTTGCTGAGGGCTATTGAGGCGCAACAGCATCTGTTGCAACT
CACAGTCTGGGGCATCAAGCAGCTCCAGGCAAGAATCCTGGCTGTGGAAAGATACCTAAAGGATCAACAG
CTCCTGGGGATTTGGGGTTGCTCTGGAAAACTCATTTGCACCACTGCTGTGCCTTGGAATGCTAGTTGGA
GTAATAAATCTCTGGAACAGATTTGGAATCACACGACCTGGATGGAGTGGGACAGAGAAATTAACAATTA
CACAAGCTTAATACACTCCTTAATTGAAGAATCGCAAAACCAGCAAGAAAAGAATGAACAAGAATTATTG
GAATTAGATAAATGGGCAAGTTTGTGGAATTGGTTTAACATAACAAATTGGCTGTGGTATATAAAATTAT
TCATAATGATAGTAGGAGGCTTGGTAGGTTTAAGAATAGTTTTTGCTGTACTTTCTATAGTGAATAGAGT
TAGGCAGGGATATTCACCATTATCGTTTCAGACCCACCTCCCAACCCCGAGGGGACCCGACAGGCCCGAA
GGAATAGAAGAAGAAGGTGGAGAGAGAGACAGAGACAGATCCATTCGATTAGTGAACGGATCTCGACGGT
ATCGCCTTTAAAAGAAAAGGGGGGATTGGGGGGTACAGTGCAGGGGAAAGAATAGTAGACATAATAGCAA
CAGACATACAAACTAAAGAATTACAAAAACAAATTACAAAAATTCAAAATTTTCGGGTTTATTACAGGGA
CAGCAGAGATCCAGTTTATCGATGAGTAATTCATACAAAAGGACTCGCCCCTGCCTTGGGGAATCCCAGG
GACCGTCGTTAAACTCCCACTAACGTAGAACCCAGAGATCGCTGCGTTCCCGCCCCCTCACCCGCCCGCT
CTCGTCATCACTGAGGTGGAGAAGAGCATGCGTGAGGCTCCGGTGCCCGTCAGTGGGCAGAGCGCACATC
GCCCACAGTCCCCGAGAAGTTGGGGGGAGGGGTCGGCAATTGAACCGGTGCCTAGAGAAGGTGGCGCGGG
GTAAACTGGGAAAGTGATGTCGTGTACTGGCTCCGCCTTTTTCCCGAGGGTGGGGGAGAACCGTATATAA
GTGCAGTAGTCGCCGTGAACGTTCTTTTTCGCAACGGGTTTGCCGCCAGAACACAGGTAAGTGCCGTGTG
TGGTTCCCGCGGGCCTGGCCTCTTTACGGGTTATGGCCCTTGCGTGCCTTGAATTACTTCCACGCCCCTG
GCTGCAGTACGTGATTCTTGATCCCGAGCTTCGGGTTGGAAGTGGGTGGGAGAGTTCGAGGCCTTGCGCT
TAAGGAGCCCCTTCGCCTCGTGCTTGAGTTGAGGCCTGGCTTGGGCGCTGGGGCCGCCGCGTGCGAATCT
GGTGGCACCTTCGCGCCTGTCTCGCTGCTTTCGATAAGTCTCTAGCCATTTAAAATTTTTGATGACCTGC
TGCGACGCTTTTTTTCTGGCAAGATAGTCTTGTAAATGCGGGCCAAGATCTGCACACTGGTATTTCGGTT
TTTGGGGCCGCGGGCGGCGACGGGGCCCGTGCGTCCCAGCGCACATGTTCGGCGAGGCGGGGCCTGCGAG
CGCGGCCACCGAGAATCGGACGGGGGTAGTCTCAAGCTGGCCGGCCTGCTCTGGTGCCTGGCCTCGCGCC
GCCGTGTATCGCCCCGCCCTGGGCGGCAAGGCTGGCCCGGTCGGCACCAGTTGCGTGAGCGGAAAGATGG
CCGCTTCCCGGCCCTGCTGCAGGGAGCTCAAAATGGAGGACGCGGCGCTCGGGAGAGCGGGCGGGTGAGT
CACCCACACAAAGGAAAAGGGCCTTTCCGTCCTCAGCCGTCGCTTCATGTGACTCCACGGAGTACCGGGC
GCCGTCCAGGCACCTCGATTAGTTCTCGAGCTTTTGGAGTACGTCGTCTTTAGGTTGGGGGGAGGGGTTT
TATGCGATGGAGTTTCCCCACACTGAGTGGGTGGAGACTGAAGTTAGGCCAGCTTGGCACTTGATGTAAT
TCTCCTTGGAATTTGCCCTTTTTGAGTTTGGATCTTGGTTCATTCTCAAGCCTCAGACAGTGGTTCAAAG
TTTTTTTCTTCCATTTCAGGTGTCGTGAGGATCTATTTCCGGTGAATTCGCCGCCACCATGAGCGATAAC
GGCCCCCAAAACCAACGGAATGCCCCTCGGATAACATTTGGTGGCCCTAGTGATTCCACAGGAAGTAACC
AAAACGGAGAACGGTCTGGAGCCCGCTCTAAACAGAGGCGACCACAGGGATTGCCAAATAACACAGCGTC
ATGGTTTACAGCCCTGACTCAACATGGAAAGGAGGACTTGAAATTTCCACGAGGACAGGGTGTACCAATA
AACACAAACAGTAGTCCAGACGATCAGATCGGGTATTATAGAAGGGCCACGAGACGCATCAGAGGTGGAG
ATGGTAAAATGAAAGATCTCAGTCCGCGCTGGTACTTTTATTATTTGGGAACCGGCCCAGAAGCGGGCCT
CCCATATGGAGCCAATAAGGACGGGATTATATGGGTGGCTACAGAGGGAGCCCTCAATACGCCAAAAGAT
CACATCGGAACAAGAAACCCTGCTAATAATGCCGCAATCGTGCTGCAGTTGCCTCAGGGGACGACGCTTC
CTAAAGGCTTTTACGCAGAAGGATCACGCGGCGGCAGCCAAGCATCCTCAAGGTCTAGTTCCAGAAGTCG
AAACAGCTCCAGAAACTCCACACCAGGGTCCAGTAGGGGCACAAGTCCGGCGCGGATGGCGGGCAACGGC
GGAGACGCCGCACTCGCTCTGTTGCTCCTGGACCGGCTCAACCAACTTGAATCCAAGATGAGTGGTAAGG
GACAGCAGCAACAAGGTCAAACCGTAACCAAGAAAAGCGCTGCAGAAGCTTCTAAAAAACCTCGACAAAA
ACGGACCGCTACGAAGGCATATAACGTTACTCAAGCCTTCGGGAGACGAGGGCCGGAGCAAACCCAGGGG
AATTTTGGAGATCAGGAGCTCATCCGGCAAGGGACAGATTACAAACATTGGCCTCAAATCGCTCAGTTCG
CGCCGTCCGCAAGTGCTTTTTTCGGAATGTCTCGCATCGGTATGGAAGTAACACCATCCGGGACATGGCT
CACTTATACCGGCGCCATCAAGCTGGACGACAAAGATCCAAATTTCAAAGATCAGGTGATTCTCTTGAAT
AAACACATAGACGCGTATAAGACGTTTCCACCCACCGAACCCAAGAAGGACAAAAAGAAAAAAGCTGATG
AAACACAAGCGTTGCCCCAGCGACAGAAGAAGCAGCAAACCGTCACCCTCCTGCCAGCCGCTGATCTCGA
TGACTTCTCCAAGCAACTTCAACAGTCCATGAGCTCAGCCGATTCTACTCAGGCGATGGTGAGCAAGGGC
GAGGAGCTGTTCACCGGGGTGGTGCCCATCCTGGTCGAGCTGGACGGCGACGTAAACGGCCACAAGTTCA
GCGTGTCCGGCGAGGGCGAGGGCGATGCCACCTACGGCAAGCTGACCCTGAAGTTCATCTGCACCACCGG
CAAGCTGCCCGTGCCCTGGCCCACCCTCGTGACCACCCTGACCTACGGCGTGCAGTGCTTCAGCCGCTAC
CCCGACCACATGAAGCAGCACGACTTCTTCAAGTCCGCCATGCCCGAAGGCTACGTCCAGGAGCGCACCA
TCTTCTTCAAGGACGACGGCAACTACAAGACCCGCGCCGAGGTGAAGTTCGAGGGCGACACCCTGGTGAA
CCGCATCGAGCTGAAGGGCATCGACTTCAAGGAGGACGGCAACATCCTGGGGCACAAGCTGGAGTACAAC
TACAACAGCCACAACGTCTATATCATGGCCGACAAGCAGAAGAACGGCATCAAGGTGAACTTCAAGATCC
GCCACAACATCGAGGACGGCAGCGTGCAGCTCGCCGACCACTACCAGCAGAACACCCCCATCGGCGACGG
CCCCGTGCTGCTGCCCGACAACCACTACCTGAGCACCCAGTCCAAGCTGAGCAAAGACCCCAACGAGAAG
CGCGATCACATGGTCCTGCTGGAGTTCGTGACCGCCGCCGGGATCACTCTCGGCATGGACGAGCTGTACA
AGTAA
Features (pLannotate 1.2.2; 25 found; start..end, strand, type, name):
    120..582     +  misc_feature   IRES: internal ribosome entry site (IRES) of the encephalomyocarditis virus (EMCV)
    615..1212    +  CDS            PuroR (fragment): puromycin N-acetyltransferase; pac from Streptomyces alboniger; confers resistance to puromycin
   1228..1816    +  misc_feature   WPRE: woodchuck hepatitis virus posttranscriptional regulatory element
   1833..2351    +  CDS            nef (fragment): NEF_HV1BR - Experimental evidence at protein level: Swiss-Prot protein existence level 1. Extracellular Nef protein targets CD4(+) T-lymphocytes for apoptosis by interacting with CXCR4 surface receptors (PubMed:14990729). From Human immunodeficiency virus type 1 group M subtype B (isolate BRU/LAI) (HIV-1).
   2399..2656    +  LTR            5' LTR (truncated): truncated 5' long terminal repeat (LTR) from HIV-1
   2806..2828    -  protein_bind   lac operator (fragment): The lac repressor binds to the lac operator to inhibit transcription in E. coli. This inhibition can be relieved by adding lactose or isopropyl-β-D-thiogalactopyranoside (IPTG). lac repressor encoded by lacI
   2832..2862    -  promoter       lac promoter: promoter for the E. coli lac operon
   2877..2898    -  protein_bind   CAP binding site: CAP binding activates transcription in the presence of cAMP. E. coli catabolite activator protein
   2911..3003    -  CDS            lacI (fragment): lac repressor; lacI; The lac repressor binds to the lac operator to inhibit transcription in E. coli. This inhibition can be relieved by adding lactose or isopropyl-β-D-thiogalactopyranoside (IPTG).
   3186..3774    -  rep_origin     ori: high-copy-number ColE1/pMB1/pBR322/pUC origin of replication
   3945..4805    -  CDS            AmpR: β-lactamase; bla; confers resistance to ampicillin, carbenicillin, and related antibiotics
   4806..4910    -  promoter       AmpR promoter: bla
   4958..5092    +  polyA_signal   SV40 poly(A) signal: SV40 polyadenylation signal
   5259..5588    +  CDS            nef (fragment): NEF_HV1BR - Experimental evidence at protein level: Swiss-Prot protein existence level 1. Extracellular Nef protein targets CD4(+) T-lymphocytes for apoptosis by interacting with CXCR4 surface receptors (PubMed:14990729). From Human immunodeficiency virus type 1 group M subtype B (isolate BRU/LAI) (HIV-1).
   5636..5893    +  LTR            5' LTR (truncated): truncated 5' long terminal repeat (LTR) from HIV-1
   5940..6065    +  misc_feature   HIV-1 Ψ: packaging signal of human immunodeficiency virus type 1
   6049..6387    +  CDS            HIV-1 gag (fragment): gag protein from human immunodeficiency virus 1; gag
   6562..6795    +  misc_feature   RRE: The Rev response element (RRE) of HIV-1 allows for Rev-dependent mRNA export from the nucleus to the cytoplasm.
   7172..7272    +  CDS            Rev (fragment): human immunodeficiency virus 1 (HIV-1) Rev protein; rev; enhances nuclear export of unspliced and incompletely spliced viral mRNAs
   7287..7402    +  misc_feature   cPPT/CTS: central polypurine tract and central termination sequence of HIV-1 (lacking the first T)
   7615..7826    +  promoter       EF-1α core promoter: core promoter for human elongation factor EF-1α
   7827..7940    +  intron         EF-1α intron A (fragment): intron upstream of the start codon of human EF-1α
   8566..8769    +  intron         EF-1α intron A: truncated intron upstream of the start codon of human EF-1α
   8809..10065   +  CDS            N: NCAP_SARS2 - Experimental evidence at protein level: Swiss-Prot protein existence level 1. Packages the positive strand viral genome RNA into a helical ribonucleocapsid (RNP) and plays a fundamental role during virion assembly through its interactions with the viral genome and membrane protein M. Plays an important role in enhancing the efficiency of subgenomic viral RNA transcription as well as viral replication (By similarity). May modulate transforming growth factor-beta signaling by binding host smad3 (By similarity). From Severe acute respiratory syndrome coronavirus 2 (2019-nCoV) (SARS-C
  10066..10785   +  CDS            mEGFP: enhanced GFP with monomerizing A206K mutation (Zacharias et al., 2002) mammalian codon-optimized
