[The description below was written by a language model from this plasmid's Addgene catalogue record and pLannotate feature annotations shown in this document.]
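Description:
pLVX-EF1alpha-nCoV2019-N-meGFP-IRES-Puro is a 10.8 kb HIV-1-based lentiviral transfer plasmid on the pLVX backbone, built for expression of a fluorescently tagged SARS-CoV-2 nucleocapsid protein in mammalian cells. It is propagated in E. coli through a high-copy ColE1/pUC-type origin and selected with ampicillin via the β-lactamase gene. A recombination-tolerant strain is recorded for growth, as is common for plasmids carrying repeated LTR sequences. The lentiviral portion includes two LTR regions flanking the cargo, both auto-annotated as truncated 5' LTRs with adjacent nef-derived sequence. It also includes the Ψ packaging signal with a partial gag fragment, the Rev response element for Rev-dependent nuclear export of the vector RNA, and the cPPT/CTS, which aids nuclear import in transduced cells. A WPRE sits downstream of the cargo to boost transcript stability and expression.

The payload is a single bicistronic cassette driven by the human EF-1α promoter with its intron A sequence. The 1,257 bp N open reading frame is joined directly at its C terminus to mEGFP, the monomeric A206K variant of EGFP, which limits tag-driven self-association. An EMCV IRES then allows translation of puromycin N-acetyltransferase from the same transcript, so puromycin-resistant cells should also express the fusion. The sequence record is circularly permuted, so the cassette wraps around the numbering origin, with mEGFP at the end and the IRES at the start.

The plasmid can be transfected directly or packaged into lentivirus to make stable lines. According to the associated publication's title, it relates to work on nucleocapsid condensate formation with viral genomic RNA.
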