Addgene plasmid #185451: pLVX-EF1alpha-nCoV2019-N-meGFP-IRES-Puro
Purpose: Expresses SARS-CoV-2 nucleocapsid protein with a c-terminal monomeric EGFP in mammalian cells
Depositing lab: Ahmet Yildiz. Depositing organization: University of California, Berkeley. Publication: SARS-CoV-2 nucleocapsid protein forms condensates with viral genomic RNA. Jack A, Ferro LS, Trnka MJ, Wehri E, Nadgir A, Nguyenla X, Fox D, Costa K, Stanley S, Schaletzky J, Yildiz A. PLoS Biol. 2021 Oct 11;19(10):e3001425. doi: 10.1371/journal.pbio.3001425. eCollection 2021 Oct. PubMed 34634033.
Backbone
  Vector backbone: pLVX
  Backbone size w/o insert (bp): 8948
  Total vector size (bp): 10785
  Vector type: Mammalian Expression, Lentiviral
  Selectable markers: Puromycin
Growth in bacteria
  Bacterial resistance: Ampicillin, 100 μg/mL
  Growth temperature: 37°C
  Growth strain: NEB Stable
  Copy number: Unknown
Gene/Insert
  Gene/Insert name: Nucleocapsid
  Species: SARS-CoV-2
  Insert size (bp): 1257
  Entrez Gene: N (a.k.a. GU280_gp10)
  Promoter: EF1alpha
  Tag / fusion protein: mEGFP (C terminal on insert)
  Cloning method: Gibson Cloning
  Sequencing primers: 5′ GCCAGCTTGGCACTTGATG; 3′ AAT AAC ATA TAG ACA AAC GC
Terms and licenses: Academic/Nonprofit Terms; Industry Terms: Not Available to Industry
How to cite: pLVX-EF1alpha-nCoV2019-N-meGFP-IRES-Puro was a gift from Ahmet Yildiz (Addgene plasmid # 185451 ; http://n2t.net/addgene:185451 ; RRID:Addgene_185451)
